Addgene plasmid #133528: pY71-tet.I.6
Purpose: sfGFP driven by a T7 promoter with the tetO sequence 9 bp downstream from the promoter start site
Depositing lab: Richard Murray. Depositing organization: California Institute of Technology. Publication: A method for cost-effective and rapid characterization of engineered T7-Based transcription factors by cell-free protein synthesis reveals insights into the regulation of T7 Rna polymerase-driven expression. McManus JB, Lux MW, Murray RM, Emanuel PA. Arch Biochem Biophys. 2019 Jul 18. pii: S0003-9861(19)30288-7. doi: 10.1016/j.abb.2019.07.010. PubMed 31326518.
Backbone
  Vector backbone: PY71
  Backbone size w/o insert (bp): 1549
  Vector type: Bacterial Expression
Growth in bacteria
  Bacterial resistance: Kanamycin, 50 μg/mL
  Growth temperature: 37°C
  Growth strain: DH5alpha
  Copy number: Unknown
Gene/Insert
  Gene/Insert name: sfGFP (alt names: T7 promoter; tetO)
  Species: Synthetic
  Insert size (bp): 1071
  Mutation: WT
  Promoter: T7
  Tag / fusion protein: TEV site (N terminal on backbone); Strep tag (C terminal on backbone)
  Cloning method: Gibson Cloning
  Sequencing primers: 5′ TTGTGATGCTCGTCAGGG; 3′ CTGCCTCGGTGAGTTTTC
Terms and licenses: Academic/Nonprofit Terms; Industry Terms: Not Available to Industry
How to cite: pY71-tet.I.6 was a gift from Richard Murray (Addgene plasmid # 133528 ; http://n2t.net/addgene:133528 ; RRID:Addgene_133528)
