[The description below was written by a language model from this plasmid's Addgene catalogue record and pLannotate feature annotations shown in this document.]
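Description:
pY71-tet.I.6 is a small (about 2.6 kb) bacterial expression plasmid built on the compact pY71 backbone, carrying a synthetic sfGFP reporter under a tet-regulatable T7 promoter. It is maintained in E. coli through a ColE1/pUC-type origin of replication and selected with kanamycin via an aminoglycoside phosphotransferase (KanR) gene encoded on the opposite strand from the reporter. The catalogue lists copy number as unknown, although the annotated origin is of the high-copy class.

The expression cassette begins with a T7 promoter, so transcription depends on bacteriophage T7 RNA polymerase. Immediately downstream lies a short stretch that the automated annotation labels as a fragment of the tight TRE promoter. At only about 23 nt, this corresponds to a single tet operator (tetO) rather than a mammalian Tet-responsive promoter, consistent with the stated design in which tetO sits 9 bp downstream of the promoter start site. TetR binding at this position would be expected to interfere with T7 RNA polymerase-driven transcription. A hammerhead ribozyme from the tobacco ringspot virus satellite RNA follows, an element commonly used to cleave the 5′ leader and insulate the transcript from upstream sequence context. The GFP coding sequence (called "Trp-less GFP" by the annotation tool, but recorded as wild-type sfGFP) is followed by a C-terminal Strep-tag II. The catalogue also lists an N-terminal TEV site, which was not picked up in the feature table.

According to the record, the plasmid belongs to work characterising engineered T7-based transcription factors by cell-free protein synthesis. There, sfGFP fluorescence reports how operator placement affects regulation of T7-driven expression.
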