Features (pLannotate 1.2.2; 7 found; start..end, strand, type, name):
      6..24      +  promoter       T7 promoter: promoter for bacteriophage T7 RNA polymerase
     27..49      +  promoter       tight TRE promoter (fragment): Tet-responsive promoter PTight, consisting of seven tet operator sequences followed by the minimal CMV promoter
     77..126     +  misc_RNA       sTRSV HHRz: hammerhead ribozyme from the tobacco ringspot virus satellite RNA (Khvorova et al., 2003)
    199..882     +  CDS            Trp-less GFP: Trp-less GFP is a fluorescent protein published in 2012, derived from Aequorea victoria.
    886..908     +  CDS            Strep-Tag II (fragment): peptide that binds Strep-Tactin®, an engineered form of streptavidin
   1077..1892    -  CDS            KanR: aminoglycoside phosphotransferase; aph(3')-Ia; confers resistance to kanamycin in bacteria or G418 (Geneticin®) in eukaryotes
   2014..2602    +  rep_origin     ori: high-copy-number ColE1/pMB1/pBR322/pUC origin of replication
>Addgene plasmid #133528 | pY71-tet.I.6 | addgene full sequence | sequence record 267140 | Addgene NGS Result
GCTACTAATACGACTCACTATAGGGCTTACTCCCTATCAGTGATAGAGACTCTTCAGAGGTCACTGACCT
GACAAGCTGTCACCGGATGTGCTTTCCGGTCTGATGAGTCCGTGAGGACGAAACAGCCTCTACAAATAAT
TTTGTTTAATCTAGAGAAAGAGGAGAAATACTAGATGGAGAATTTATACTTCCAGAGTAGCAAAGGTGAA
GAACTGTTTACCGGCGTTGTGCCGATTCTGGTGGAACTGGATGGCGATGTGAACGGTCACAAATTCAGCG
TGCGTGGTGAAGGTGAAGGCGATGCCACGATTGGCAAACTGACGCTGAAATTTATCTGCACCACCGGCAA
ACTGCCGGTGCCGTGGCCGACGCTGGTGACCACCCTGACCTATGGCGTTCAGTGTTTTAGTCGCTATCCG
GATCACATGAAACGTCACGATTTCTTTAAATCTGCAATGCCGGAAGGCTATGTGCAGGAACGTACGATTA
GCTTTAAAGATGATGGCAAATATAAAACGCGCGCCGTTGTGAAATTTGAAGGCGATACCCTGGTGAACCG
CATTGAACTGAAAGGCACGGATTTTAAAGAAGATGGCAATATCCTGGGCCATAAACTGGAATACAACTTT
AATAGCCATAATGTTTATATTACGGCGGATAAACAGAAAAATGGCATCAAAGCGAATTTTACCGTTCGCC
ATAACGTTGAAGATGGCAGTGTGCAGCTGGCAGATCATTATCAGCAGAATACCCCGATTGGTGATGGTCC
GGTGCTGCTGCCGGATAATCATTATCTGAGCACGCAGACCGTTCTGTCTAAAGATCCGAACGAAAAACGG
GACCACATGGTTCTGCACGAATATGTGAATGCGGCAGGTATTACGTGGAGCCATCCGCAGTTCGAAAAAT
AATAAACAATAACTGAATAGGGATCCCGACTGGCGAGAGCCAGGTAACGAATGGATCCTTCAGCCAAAAA
ACTTAAGACCGCCGGTCTTGTCCACTACCTTGCAGTAATGCGGTGGACAGGATCGGCGGTTTTCTTTTCT
CTTCTCAAGCTGAAAGCCAATTCTGATTAGAAAAACTCATCGAGCATCAAATGAAACTGCAATTTATTCA
TATCAGGATTATCAATACCATATTTTTGAAAAAGCCGTTTCTGTAATGAAGGAGAAAACTCACCGAGGCA
GTTCCATAGGATGGCAAGATCCTGGTATCGGTCTGCGATTCCGACTCGTCCAACATCAATACAACCTATT
AATTTCCCCTCGTCAAAAATAAGGTTATCAAGTGAGAAATCACCATGAGTGACGACTGAATCCGGTGAGA
ATGGCAAAAGCTTATGCATTTCTTTCCAGACTTGTTCAACAGGCCAGCCATTACGCTCGTCATCAAAATC
ACTCGCATCAACCAAACCGTTATTCATTCGTGATTGCGCCTGAGCGAGACGAAATACGCGATCGCTGTTA
AAAGGACAATTACAAACAGGAATCGAATGCAACCGGCGCAGGAACACTGCCAGCGCATCAACAATATTTT
CACCTGAATCAGGATATTCTTCTAATACCTGGAATGCTGTTTTCCCGGGGATCGCAGTGGTGAGTAACCA
TGCATCATCAGGAGTACGGATAAAATGCTTGATGGTCGGAAGAGGCATAAATTCCGTCAGCCAGTTTAGT
CTGACCATCTCATCTGTAACATCATTGGCAACGCTACCTTTGCCATGTTTCAGAAACAACTCTGGCGCAT
CGGGCTTCCCATACAATCGATAGATTGTCGCACCTGATTGCCCGACATTATCGCGAGCCCATTTATACCC
ATATAAATCAGCATCCATGTTGGAATTTAATCGCGGCTTCGAGCAAGACGTTTCCCGTTGAATATGGCTC
ATAACACCCCTTGTATTACTGTTTATGTAAGCAGACAGTTTTATTGTTCATGATGATATATTTTTATCTT
GTGCAATGTAACATCAGAGATTTTGAGACACAACGTGAGATCAAAGGATCTTCTTGAGATCCTTTTTTTC
TGCGCGTAATCTGCTGCTTGCAAACAAAAAAACCACCGCTACCAGCGGTGGTTTGTTTGCCGGATCAAGA
GCTACCAACTCTTTTTCCGAAGGTAACTGGCTTCAGCAGAGCGCAGATACCAAATACTGTTCTTCTAGTG
TAGCCGTAGTTAGGCCACCACTTCAAGAACTCTGTAGCACCGCCTACATACCTCGCTCTGCTAATCCTGT
TACCAGTGGCTGCTGCCAGTGGCGATAAGTCGTGTCTTACCGGGTTGGACTCAAGACGATAGTTACCGGA
TAAGGCGCAGCGGTCGGGCTGAACGGGGGGTTCGTGCACACAGCCCAGCTTGGAGCGAACGACCTACACC
GAACTGAGATACCTACAGCGTGAGCTATGAGAAAGCGCCACGCTTCCCGAAGGGAGAAAGGCGGACAGGT
ATCCGGTAAGCGGCAGGGTCGGAACAGGAGAGCGCACGAGGGAGCTTCCAGGGGGAAACGCCTGGTATCT
TTATAGTCCTGTCGGGTTTCGCCACCTCTGACTTGAGCGTCGATTTTTGTGATGCTCGTCAGGGGGGCGG
AGCCTATGGAAAAACGCCAGATCTCGATCCCGCG
